>Addgene plasmid #51502 | AAV pCAG-FLEX-EGFP-WPRE | addgene full sequence | sequence record 407140 | Addgene NGS Result
TTGAGATCCTTTTTTTCTGCGCGTAATCTGCTGCTTGCAAACAAAAAAACCACCGCTACCAGCGGTGGTT
TGTTTGCCGGATCAAGAGCTACCAACTCTTTTTCCGAAGGTAACTGGCTTCAGCAGAGCGCAGATACCAA
ATACTGTTCTTCTAGTGTAGCCGTAGTTAGGCCACCACTTCAAGAACTCTGTAGCACCGCCTACATACCT
CGCTCTGCTAATCCTGTTACCAGTGGCTGCTGCCAGTGGCGATAAGTCGTGTCTTACCGGGTTGGACTCA
AGACGATAGTTACCGGATAAGGCGCAGCGGTCGGGCTGAACGGGGGGTTCGTGCACACAGCCCAGCTTGG
AGCGAACGACCTACACCGAACTGAGATACCTACAGCGTGAGCTATGAGAAAGCGCCACGCTTCCCGAAGG
GAGAAAGGCGGACAGGTATCCGGTAAGCGGCAGGGTCGGAACAGGAGAGCGCACGAGGGAGCTTCCAGGG
GGAAACGCCTGGTATCTTTATAGTCCTGTCGGGTTTCGCCACCTCTGACTTGAGCGTCGATTTTTGTGAT
GCTCGTCAGGGGGGCGGAGCCTATGGAAAAACGCCAGCAACGCGGCCTTTTTACGGTTCCTGGCCTTTTG
CTGGCCTTTTGCTCACATGTCCTGCAGGCAGCTGCGCGCTCGCTCGCTCACTGAGGCCGCCCGGGCGTCG
GGCGACCTTTGGTCGCCCGGCCTCAGTGAGCGAGCGAGCGCGCAGAGAGGGAGTGGCCAACTCCATCACT
AGGGGTTCCTGCGGCCGCACGCGAAACAATTCTGCAGGAATCTAGTTATTAATAGTAATCAATTACGGGG
TCATTAGTTCATAGCCCATATATGGAGTTCCGCGTTACATAACTTACGGTAAATGGCCCGCCTGGCTGAC
CGCCCAACGACCCCCGCCCATTGACGTCAATAATGACGTATGTTCCCATAGTAACGCCAATAGGGACTTT
CCATTGACGTCAATGGGTGGAGTATTTACGGTAAACTGCCCACTTGGCAGTACATCAAGTGTATCATATG
CCAAGTACGCCCCCTATTGACGTCAATGACGGTAAATGGCCCGCCTGGCATTATGCCCAGTACATGACCT
TATGGGACTTTCCTACTTGGCAGTACATCTACGTATTAGTCATCGCTATTACCATGGTCGAGGTGAGCCC
CACGTTCTGCTTCACTCTCCCCATCTCCCCCCCCCTCCCCACCCCCAATTTTGTATTTATTTATTTTTTA
ATTATTTTGTGCAGCGATGGGGGCGGGGGGGGGGGGGGGGGGGGCGCGCGCCAGGCGGGGCGGGGCGGGG
CGAGGGGCGGGGCGGGGCGAGGCGGAGAGGTGCGGCGGCAGCCAATCAGAGCGGCGCGCTCCGAAAGTTT
CCTTTTATGGCGAGGCGGCGGCGGCGGCGGCCCTATAAAAAGCGAAGCGCGCGGCGGGCGGGAGTCGCTG
CGCGCTGCCTTCGCCCCGTGCCCCGCTCCGCCGCCGCCTCGCGCCGCCCGCCCCGGCTCTGACTGACCGC
GTTACTCCCACAGGTGAGCGGGCGGGACGGCCCTTCTCCTCCGGGCTGTAATTAGCGCTTGGTTTAATGA
CGGCTTGTTTCTTTTCTGTGGCTGCGTGAAAGCCTTGAGGGGCTCCGGGAGGGCCCTTTGTGCGGGGGGA
GCGGCTCGGGGGGTGCGTGCGTGTGTGTGTGCGTGGGGAGCGCCGCGTGCGGCTCCGCGCTGCCCGGCGG
CTGTGAGCGCTGCGGGCGCGGCGCGGGGCTTTGTGCGCTCCGCAGTGTGCGCGAGGGGAGCGCGGCCGGG
GGCGGTGCCCCGCGGTGCGGGGGGGGCTGCGAGGGGAACAAAGGCTGCGTGCGGGGTGTGTGCGTGGGGG
GGTGAGCAGGGGGTGTGGGCGCGTCGGTCGGGCTGCAACCCCCCCTGCACCCCCCTCCCCGAGTTGCTGA
GCACGGCCCGGCTTCGGGTGCGGGGCTCCGTACGGGGCGTGGCGCGGGGCTCGCCGTGCCGGGCGGGGGG
TGGCGGCAGGTGGGGGTGCCGGGCGGGGCGGGGCCGCCTCGGGCCGGGGAGGGCTCGGGGGAGGGGCGCG
GCGGCCCCCGGAGCGCCGGCGGCTGTCGAGGCGCGGCGAGCCGCAGCCATTGCCTTTTATGGTAATCGTG
CGAGAGGGCGCAGGGACTTCCTTTGTCCCAAATCTGTGCGGAGCCGAAATCTGGGAGGCGCCGCCGCACC
CCCTCTAGCGGGCGCGGGGCGAAGCGGTGCGGCGCCGGCAGGAAGGAAATGGGCGGGGAGGGCCTTCGTG
CGTCGCCGCGCCGCCGTCCCCTTCTCCCTCTCCAGCCTCGGGGCTGTCCGCGGGGGGACGGCTGCCTTCG
GGGGGGACGGGGCAGGGCGGGGTTCGGCTTCTGGCGTGTGACCGGCGGCTCTAGAGCCTCTGCTAACCAT
GTTCATGCCTTCTTCTTTTTCCTACAGCTCCTGGGCAACGTGCTGGTTATTGTGCTGTCTCATCATTTTG
GCAAAGAATTGATTTGATACCGCGGGCCCCGCGTGGACGGTACCCTTCAGGTCGACGTCGATAACTTCGT
ATAGCATACATTATACGAAGTTATCCGAATCGCAATAACTTCGTATAGGATACTTTATACGAAGTTATTT
GGCGCGCCAAATTTAAATAACGCAACGTACCTTCGAGGGGGCCCAAGGAATTCTTACTTGTACAGCTCGT
CCATGCCGAGAGTGATCCCGGCGGCGGTCACGAACTCCAGCAGGACCATGTGATCGCGCTTCTCGTTGGG
GTCTTTGCTCAGGGCGGACTGGGTGCTCAGGTAGTGGTTGTCGGGCAGCAGCACGGGGCCGTCGCCGATG
GGGGTGTTCTGCTGGTAGTGGTCGGCGAGCTGCACGCTGCCGTCCTCGATGTTGTGGCGGATCTTGAAGT
TCACCTTGATGCCGTTCTTCTGCTTGTCGGCCATGATATAGACGTTGTGGCTGTTGTAGTTGTACTCCAG
CTTGTGCCCCAGGATGTTGCCGTCCTCCTTGAAGTCGATGCCCTTCAGCTCGATGCGGTTCACCAGGGTG
TCGCCCTCGAACTTCACCTCGGCGCGGGTCTTGTAGTTGCCGTCGTCCTTGAAGAAGATGGTGCGCTCCT
GGACGTAGCCTTCGGGCATGGCGGACTTGAAGAAGTCGTGCTGCTTCATGTGGTCGGGGTAGCGGCTGAA
GCACTGCACGCCGTAGGTCAGGGTGGTCACGAGGGTGGGCCAGGGCACGGGCAGCTTGCCGGTGGTGCAG
ATGAACTTCAGGGTCAGCTTGCCGTAGGTGGCATCGCCCTCGCCCTCGCCGGACACGCTGAACTTGTGGC
CGTTTACGTCGCCGTCCAGCTCGACCAGGATGGGCACCACCCCGGTGAACAGCTCCTCGCCCTTGCTCAC
CATGGTGGCGAATTCCCCCAAGCTTGGAACGTACTAACCTTGATAGCTAGCTAGTTGGCGCGCCAACCTG
GCCGGCCTTGATAACTTCGTATAATGTATGCTATACGAAGTTATCCGAATCGCAATAACTTCGTATAAAG
TATCCTATACGAAGTTATCGAAGATCATCAAGCTTATCGATAATCAACCTCTGGATTACAAAATTTGTGA
AAGATTGACTGGTATTCTTAACTATGTTGCTCCTTTTACGCTATGTGGATACGCTGCTTTAATGCCTTTG
TATCATGCTATTGCTTCCCGTATGGCTTTCATTTTCTCCTCCTTGTATAAATCCTGGTTGCTGTCTCTTT
ATGAGGAGTTGTGGCCCGTTGTCAGGCAACGTGGCGTGGTGTGCACTGTGTTTGCTGACGCAACCCCCAC
TGGTTGGGGCATTGCCACCACCTGTCAGCTCCTTTCCGGGACTTTCGCTTTCCCCCTCCCTATTGCCACG
GCGGAACTCATCGCCGCCTGCCTTGCCCGCTGCTGGACAGGGGCTCGGCTGTTGGGCACTGACAATTCCG
TGGTGTTGTCGGGGAAATCATCGTCCTTTCCTTGGCTGCTCGCCTATGTTGCCACCTGGATTCTGCGCGG
GACGTCCTTCTGCTACGTCCCTTCGGCCCTCAATCCAGCGGACCTTCCTTCCCGCGGCCTGCTGCCGGCT
CTGCGGCCTCTTCCGCGTCTTCGCCTTCGCCCTCAGACGAGTCGGATCTCCCTTTGGGCCGCCTCCCCGC
ATCGATACCGAGCGCTGCTCGAGAGATCGATCTGCCTCGACTGTGCCTTCTAGTTGCCAGCCATCTGTTG
TTTGCCCCTCCCCCGTGCCTTCCTTGACCCTGGAAGGTGCCACTCCCACTGTCCTTTCCTAATAAAATGA
GGAAATTGCATCGCATTGTCTGAGTAGGTGTCATTCTATTCTGGGGGGTGGGGTGGGGCAGGACAGCAAG
GGGGAGGATTGGGAAGACAATAGCAGGCATGCTGGGGACACGTGCGGACCGAGCGGCCGCAGGAACCCCT
AGTGATGGAGTTGGCCACTCCCTCTCTGCGCGCTCGCTCGCTCACTGAGGCCGGGCGACCAAAGGTCGCC
CGACGCCCGGGCTTTGCCCGGGCGGCCTCAGTGAGCGAGCGAGCGCGCAGCTGCCTGCAGGGGCGCCTGA
TGCGGTATTTTCTCCTTACGCATCTGTGCGGTATTTCACACCGCATA
[95 nt withheld, positions 4668-4762]
T
[46 nt withheld, positions 4764-4809]
C
[141 nt withheld, positions 4811-4951]
CCTTTGACGTTGGAGTCCACGTTCTTT
[37 nt withheld, positions 4979-5015]
ACTCTATCTCGGGCTATTCTTTTGATTTATAAGGGATTTTGCCGATTTCGGTCTATTGGTTAAAAAATGA
GCTGATTTAACAAAAATTTAACGCGAATTTTAACAAAATATTAACGTTTACAATTTTATGGTGCACTCTC
AGTACAATCTGCTCTGATGCCGCATAGTTAAGCCAGCCCCGACACCCGCCAACACCCGCTGACGCGCCCT
GACGGGCTTGTCTGCTCCCGGCATCCGCTTACAGACAAGCTGTGACCGTCTCCGGGAGCTGCATGTGTCA
GAGGTTTTCACCGTCATCACCGAAACGCGCGAGACGAAAGGGCCTCGTGATACGCCTATTTTTATAGGTT
AATGTCATGATAATAATGGTTTCTTAGACGTCAGGTGGCACTTTTCGGGGAAATGTGCGCGGAACCCCTA
TTTGTTTATTTTTCTAAATACATTCAAATATGTATCCGCTCATGAGACAATAACCCTGATAAATGCTTCA
ATAATATTGAAAAAGGAAGAGTATGAGTATTCAACATTTCCGTGTCGCCCTTATTCCCTTTTTTGCGGCA
TTTTGCCTTCCTGTTTTTGCTCACCCAGAAACGCTGGTGAAAGTAAAAGATGCTGAAGATCAGTTGGGTG
CACGAGTGGGTTACATCGAACTGGATCTCAACAGCGGTAAGATCCTTGAGAGTTTTCGCCCCGAAGAACG
TTTTCCAATGATGAGCACTTTTAAAGTTCTGCTATGTGGCGCGGTATTATCCCGTATTGACGCCGGGCAA
GAGCAACTCGGTCGCCGCATACACTATTCTCAGAATGACTTGGTTGAGTACTCACCAGTCACAGAAAAGC
ATCTTACGGATGGCATGACAGTAAGAGAATTATGCAGTGCTGCCATAACCATGAGTGATAACACTGCGGC
CAACTTACTTCTGACAACGATCGGAGGACCGAAGGAGCTAACCGCTTTTTTGCACAACATGGGGGATCAT
GTAACTCGCCTTGATCGTTGGGAACCGGAGCTGAATGAAGCCATACCAAACGACGAGCGTGACACCACGA
TGCCTGTAGCAATGGCAACAACGTTGCGCAAACTATTAACTGGCGAACTACTTACTCTAGCTTCCCGGCA
ACAATTAATAGACTGGATGGAGGCGGATAAAGTTGCAGGACCACTTCTGCGCTCGGCCCTTCCGGCTGGC
TGGTTTATTGCTGATAAATCTGGAGCCGGTGAGCGTGGGTCTCGCGGTATCATTGCAGCACTGGGGCCAG
ATGGTAAGCCCTCCCGTATCGTAGTTATCTACACGACGGGGAGTCAGGCAACTATGGATGAACGAAATAG
ACAGATCGCTGAGATAGGTGCCTCACTGATTAAGCATTGGTAACTGTCAGACCAAGTTTACTCATATATA
CTTTAGATTGATTTAAAACTTCATTTTTAATTTAAAAGGATCTAGGTGAAGATCCTTTTTGATAATCTCA
TGACCAAAATCCCTTAACGTGAGTTTTCGTTCCACTGAGCGTCAGACCCCGTAGAAAAGATCAAAGGATC
TTC
Features (pLannotate 1.2.2; 20 found; start..end, strand, type, name):
      1..589     +  rep_origin     ori: high-copy-number ColE1/pMB1/pBR322/pUC origin of replication
    662..689     +  repeat_region  AAV2 ITR (fragment): inverted terminal repeat of adeno-associated virus serotype 2 inverted
    718..745     +  repeat_region  AAV2 ITR (fragment): inverted terminal repeat of adeno-associated virus serotype 2 inverted
    873..1176    +  enhancer       CMV enhancer: human cytomegalovirus immediate early enhancer
   1178..1460    +  promoter       chicken β-actin promoter: No description available
   1461..2477    +  intron         chimeric intron: chimera between introns from chicken β-actin and rabbit β-globin
   2581..2614    +  protein_bind   loxP: Cre-mediated recombination occurs in the 8-bp core sequence (GCATACAT). Cre recombinase
   2625..2658    +  protein_bind   lox2272: Cre-mediated recombination occurs in the 8-bp core sequence (GGATACTT). lox2272 sites are compatible with each other, but incompatible with loxP or loxN sites (Lee and Saito, 1988). Cre recombinase
   2714..3433    -  CDS            EGFP: the original enhanced GFP (Yang et al., 1996) mammalian codon-optimized
   3511..3544    -  protein_bind   loxP: Cre-mediated recombination occurs in the 8-bp core sequence (GCATACAT). Cre recombinase
   3555..3588    -  protein_bind   lox2272: Cre-mediated recombination occurs in the 8-bp core sequence (GGATACTT). lox2272 sites are compatible with each other, but incompatible with loxP or loxN sites (Lee and Saito, 1988). Cre recombinase
   3612..4200    +  misc_feature   WPRE: woodchuck hepatitis virus posttranscriptional regulatory element
   4241..4448    +  polyA_signal   bGH poly(A) signal: bovine growth hormone polyadenylation signal
   4471..4611    +  repeat_region  AAV2 ITR: inverted terminal repeat of adeno-associated virus serotype 2 inverted
   4616..4667    -  misc_feature   bom (fragment): basis of mobility region from pBR322
   4686..5141    +  rep_origin     f1 ori (sequence partly withheld): f1 bacteriophage origin of replication; arrow indicates direction of (+) strand synthesis
   5142..5191    -  misc_feature   bom (fragment): basis of mobility region from pBR322
   5293..5328    -  CDS            rop (fragment): Rop protein, which maintains plasmids at low copy number; rop
   5423..5527    +  promoter       AmpR promoter: bla
   5528..6388    +  CDS            AmpR: β-lactamase; bla; confers resistance to ampicillin, carbenicillin, and related antibiotics
