>Addgene plasmid #51502 | AAV pCAG-FLEX-EGFP-WPRE Sequencing Result | analyzer sequence | sequence record 196963
CCTGCAGGCAGCTGCGCGCTCGCTCGCTCACTGAGGCCGCCCGGGCGTCGGGCGACCTTTGGTCGCCCGG
CCTCAGTGAGCGAGCGAGCGCGCAGAGAGGGAGTGGCCAACTCCATCACTAGGGGTTCCTGCGGCCGCAC
GCGAAACAATTCTGCAGGAATCTAGTTATTAATAGTAATCAATTACGGGGTCATTAGTTCATAGCCCATA
TATGGAGTTCCGCGTTACATAACTTACGGTAAATGGCCCGCCTGGCTGACCGCCCAACGACCCCCGCCCA
TTGACGTCAATAATGACGTATGTTCCCATAGTAACGCCAATAGGGACTTTCCATTGACGTCAATGGGTGG
AGTATTTACGGTAAACTGCCCACTTGGCAGTACATCAAGTGTATCATATGCCAAGTACGCCCCCTATTGA
CGTCAATGACGGTAAATGGCCCGCCTGGCATTATGCCCAGTACATGACCTTATGGGACTTTCCTACTTGG
CAGTACATCTACGTATTAGTCATCGCTATTACCATGGTCGAGGTGAGCCCCACGTTCTGCTTCACTCTCC
CCATCTCCCCCCCCTCCCCACCCCCAATTTTGTATTTATTTATTTTTTAATTATTTTGTGCAGCGATGGG
GGCGGGGGGGGGGGGGGGGCGCGCGCCAGGCGGGGCGGGGCGGGGCGAGGGGCGGGGCGGGGCGAGGCGG
AGAGGTGCGGCGGCAGCCAATCAGAGCGGCGCGCTCCGAAAGTTTCCTTTTATGGCGAGGCGGCGGCGGC
GGCGGCCCTATAAAAAGCGAAGCGCGCGGCGGGCGGGGAGTCGCTGCGACGCTGCCTTCGCCCCGTGCCC
CGCTCCGCCGCCGCCTCGCGCCGCCCGCCCCGGCTCTGACTGACCGCGTTACTCCCACAGGTGAGCGGGC
GGGACGGCCCTTCTCCTCCGGGCTGTAATTAGCGCTTGGTTTAATGACGGCTTGTTTCTTTTCTGTGGCT
GCGTGAAAGCCTTGAGGGGCTCCGGGAGGGCCCTTTGTGCGGGGGGAGCGGCTCGGGGGGTGCGTGCGTG
TGTGTGTGCGTGGGGAGCGCCGCGTGCGGCTCCGCGCTGCCCGGCGGCTGTGAGCGCTGCGGGCGCGGCG
CGGGGCTTTGTGCGCTCCGCAGTGTGCGCGAGGGGAGCGCGGCCGGGGGCGGTGCCCCGCGGTGCGGGGG
GGGCTGCGAGGGGAACAAAGGCTGCGTGCGGGGTGTGTGCGTGGGGGGGTGAGCAGGGGGTGTGGGCGCG
TCGGTCGGGCTGCAACCCCCCCTGCACCCCCCTCCCCGAGTTGCTGAGCACGGCCCGGCTTCGGGTGCGG
GGCTCCGTACGGGGCGTGGCGCGGGGCTCGCCGTGCCGGGCGGGGGGTGGCGGCAGGTGGGGGTGCCGGG
CGGGGCGGGGCCGCCTCGGGCCGGGGAGGGCTCGGGGGAGGGGCGCGGCGGCCCCCGGAGCGCCGGCGGC
TGTCGAGGCGCGGCGAGCCGCAGCCATTGCCTTTTATGGTAATCGTGCGAGAGGGCGCAGGGACTTCCTT
TGTCCCAAATCTGTGCGGAGCCGAAATCTGGGAGGCGCCGCCGCACCCCCTCTAGCGGGCGCGGGGCGAA
GCGGTGCGGCGCCGGCAGGAAGGAAATGGGCGGGGAGGGCCTTCGTGCGTCGCCGCGCCGCCGTCCCCTT
CTCCCTCTCCAGCCTCGGGGCTGTCCGCGGGGGGACGGCTGCCTTCGGGGGGGACGGGGCAGGGCGGGGT
TCGGCTTCTGGCGTGTGACCGGCGGCTCTAGAGCCTCTGCTAACCATGTTCATGCCTTCTTCTTTTTCCT
ACAGCTCCTGGGCAACGTGCTGGTTATTGTGCTGTCTCATCATTTTGGCAAAGAATTGATTTGATACCGC
GGGCCCCGCGTGGACGGTACCCTTCAGGTCGACGTCGATAACTTCGTATAGCATACATTATACGAAGTTA
TCCGAATCGCAATAACTTCGTATAGGATACTTTATACGAAGTTATTTGGCGCGCCAAATTTAAATAACGC
AACGTACCTTCGAGGGGGCCCAAGGAATTCTTACTTGTACAGCTCGTCCATGCCGAGAGTGATCCCGGCG
GCGGTCACGAACTCCAGCAGGACCATGTGATCGCGCTTCTCGTTGGGGTCTTTGCTCAGGGCGGACTGGG
TGCTCAGGTAGTGGTTGTCGGGCAGCAGCACGGGGCCGTCGCCGATGGGGGTGTTCTGCTGGTAGTGGTC
GGCGAGCTGCACGCTGCCGTCCTCGATGTTGTGGCGGATCTTGAAGTTCACCTTGATGCCGTTCTTCTGC
TTGTCGGCCATGATATAGACGTTGTGGCTGTTGTAGTTGTACTCCAGCTTGTGCCCCAGGATGTTGCCGT
CCTCCTTGAAGTCGATGCCCTTCAGCTCGATGCGGTTCACCAGGGTGTCGCCCTCGAACTTCACCTCGGC
GCGGGTCTTGTAGTTGCCGTCGTCCTTGAAGAAGATGGTGCGCTCCTGGACGTAGCCTTCGGGCATGGCG
GACTTGAAGAAGTCGTGCTGCTTCATGTGGTCGGGGTAGCGGCTGAAGCACTGCACGCCGTAGGTCAGGG
TGGTCACGAGGGTGGGCCAGGGCACGGGCAGCTTGCCGGTGGTGCAGATGAACTTCAGGGTCAGCTTGCC
GTAGGTGGCATCGCCCTCGCCCTCGCCGGACACGCTGAACTTGTGGCCGTTTACGTCGCCGTCCAGCTCG
ACCAGGATGGGCACCACCCCGGTGAACAGCTCCTCGCCCTTGCTCACCATGGTGGCGAATTCCCCCAAGC
TTGGAACGTACTAACCTTGATAGCTAGCTAGTTGGCGCGCCAACCTGGCCGGCCTTGATAACTTCGTATA
ATGTATGCTATACGAAGTTATCCGAATCGCAATAACTTCGTATAAAGTATCCTATACGAAGTTATCGAAG
ATCATCAAGCTTATCGATAATCAACCTCTGGATTACAAAATTTGTGAAAGATTGACTGGTATTCTTAACT
ATGTTGCTCCTTTTACGCTATGTGGATACGCTGCTTTAATGCCTTTGTATCATGCTATTGCTTCCCGTAT
GGCTTTCATTTTCTCCTCCTTGTATAAATCCTGGTTGCTGTCTCTTTATGAGGAGTTGTGGCCCGTTGTC
AGGCAACGTGGCGTGGTGTGCACTGTGTTTGCTGACGCAACCCCCACTGGTTGGGGCATTGCCACCACCT
GTCAGCTCCTTTCCGGGACTTTCGCTTTCCCCCTCCCTATTGCCACGGCGGAACTCATCGCCGCCTGCCT
TGCCCGCTGCTGGACAGGGGCTCGGCTGTTGGGCACTGACAATTCCGTGGTGTTGTCGGGGAAATCATCG
TCCTTTCCTTGGCTGCTCGCCTATGTTGCCACCTGGATTCTGCGCGGGACGTCCTTCTGCTACGTCCCTT
CGGCCCTCAATCCAGCGGACCTTCCTTCCCGCGGCCTGCTGCCGGCTCTGCGGCCTCTTCCGCGTCTTCG
CCTTCGCCCTCAGACGAGTCGGATCTCCCTTTGGGCCGCCTCCCCGCATCGATACCGAGCGCTGCTCGAG
AGATCGATCTGCCTCGACTGTGCCTTCTAGTTGCCAGCCATCTGTTGTTTGCCCCTCCCCCGTGCCTTCC
TTGACCCTGGAAGGTGCCACTCCCACTGTCCTTTCCTAATAAAATGAGGAAATTGCATCGCATTGTCTGA
GTAGGTGTCATTCTATTCTGGGGGGTGGGGTGGGGCAGGACAGCAAGGGGGAGGATTGGGAAGACAATAG
CAGGCATGCTGGGGACACGTGCGGACCGAGCGGCCGCAGGAACCCCTAGTGATGGAGTTGGCCACTCCCT
CTCTGCGCGCTCGCTCGCTCACTGAGGCCGGGCGACCAAAGGTCGCCCGACGCCCGGGCTTTGCCCGGGC
GGCCTCAGTGAGCGAGCGAGCGCGCAGCTGCCTGCAGGGGCGCCTGATGCGGTATTTTCTCCTTACGCAT
CTGTGCGGTATTTCACACCGCATA
[95 nt withheld, positions 4015-4109]
T
[46 nt withheld, positions 4111-4156]
C
[141 nt withheld, positions 4158-4298]
CCTTTGACGTTGGAGTCCACGTTCTTT
[37 nt withheld, positions 4326-4362]
ACTCTATCTCGGGCTATTCTTTTGATTTATAAGGGATTTTGCCGATTTCGGTCTATTGGTTAAAAAATGA
GCTGATTTAACAAAAATTTAACGCGAATTTTAACAAAATATTAACGTTTACAATTTTATGGTGCACTCTC
AGTACAATCTGCTCTGATGCCGCATAGTTAAGCCAGCCCCGACACCCGCCAACACCCGCTGACGCGCCCT
GACGGGCTTGTCTGCTCCCGGCATCCGCTTACAGACAAGCTGTGACCGTCTCCGGGAGCTGCATGTGTCA
GAGGTTTTCACCGTCATCACCGAAACGCGCGAGACGAAAGGGCCTCGTGATACGCCTATTTTTATAGGTT
AATGTCATGATAATAATGGTTTCTTAGACGTCAGGTGGCACTTTTCGGGGAAATGTGCGCGGAACCCCTA
TTTGTTTATTTTTCTAAATACATTCAAATATGTATCCGCTCATGAGACAATAACCCTGATAAATGCTTCA
ATAATATTGAAAAAGGAAGAGTATGAGTATTCAACATTTCCGTGTCGCCCTTATTCCCTTTTTTGCGGCA
TTTTGCCTTCCTGTTTTTGCTCACCCAGAAACGCTGGTGAAAGTAAAAGATGCTGAAGATCAGTTGGGTG
CACGAGTGGGTTACATCGAACTGGATCTCAACAGCGGTAAGATCCTTGAGAGTTTTCGCCCCGAAGAACG
TTTTCCAATGATGAGCACTTTTAAAGTTCTGCTATGTGGCGCGGTATTATCCCGTATTGACGCCGGGCAA
GAGCAACTCGGTCGCCGCATACACTATTCTCAGAATGACTTGGTTGAGTACTCACCAGTCACAGAAAAGC
ATCTTACGGATGGCATGACAGTAAGAGAATTATGCAGTGCTGCCATAACCATGAGTGATAACACTGCGGC
CAACTTACTTCTGACAACGATCGGAGGACCGAAGGAGCTAACCGCTTTTTTGCACAACATGGGGGATCAT
GTAACTCGCCTTGATCGTTGGGAACCGGAGCTGAATGAAGCCATACCAAACGACGAGCGTGACACCACGA
TGCCTGTAGCAATGGCAACAACGTTGCGCAAACTATTAACTGGCGAACTACTTACTCTAGCTTCCCGGCA
ACAATTAATAGACTGGATGGAGGCGGATAAAGTTGCAGGACCACTTCTGCGCTCGGCCCTTCCGGCTGGC
TGGTTTATTGCTGATAAATCTGGAGCCGGTGAGCGTGGGTCTCGCGGTATCATTGCAGCACTGGGGCCAG
ATGGTAAGCCCTCCCGTATCGTAGTTATCTACACGACGGGGAGTCAGGCAACTATGGATGAACGAAATAG
ACAGATCGCTGAGATAGGTGCCTCACTGATTAAGCATTGGTAACTGTCAGACCAAGTTTACTCATATATA
CTTTAGATTGATTTAAAACTTCATTTTTAATTTAAAAGGATCTAGGTGAAGATCCTTTTTGATAATCTCA
TGACCAAAATCCCTTAACGTGAGTTTTCGTTCCACTGAGCGTCAGACCCCGTAGAAAAGATCAAAGGATC
TTCTTGAGATCCTTTTTTTCTGCGCGTAATCTGCTGCTTGCAAACAAAAAAACCACCGCTACCAGCGGTG
GTTTGTTTGCCGGATCAAGAGCTACCAACTCTTTTTCCGAAGGTAACTGGCTTCAGCAGAGCGCAGATAC
CAAATACTGTTCTTCTAGTGTAGCCGTAGTTAGGCCACCACTTCAAGAACTCTGTAGCACCGCCTACATA
CCTCGCTCTGCTAATCCTGTTACCAGTGGCTGCTGCCAGTGGCGATAAGTCGTGTCTTACCGGGTTGGAC
TCAAGACGATAGTTACCGGATAAGGCGCAGCGGTCGGGCTGAACGGGGGGTTCGTGCACACAGCCCAGCT
TGGAGCGAACGACCTACACCGAACTGAGATACCTACAGCGTGAGCTATGAGAAAGCGCCACGCTTCCCGA
AGGGAGAAAGGCGGACAGGTATCCGGTAAGCGGCAGGGTCGGAACAGGAGAGCGCACGAGGGAGCTTCCA
GGGGGAAACGCCTGGTATCTTTATAGTCCTGTCGGGTTTCGCCACCTCTGACTTGAGCGTCGATTTTTGT
GATGCTCGTCAGGGGGGCGGAGCCTATGGAAAAACGCCAGCAACGCGGCCTTTTTACGGTTCCTGGCCTT
TTGCTGGCCTTTTGCTCACATGT
Features (pLannotate 1.2.2; 20 found; start..end, strand, type, name):
     12..39      +  repeat_region  AAV2 ITR (fragment): inverted terminal repeat of adeno-associated virus serotype 2 inverted
     68..95      +  repeat_region  AAV2 ITR (fragment): inverted terminal repeat of adeno-associated virus serotype 2 inverted
    223..526     +  enhancer       CMV enhancer: human cytomegalovirus immediate early enhancer
    528..805     +  promoter       chicken β-actin promoter: No description available
    807..1824    +  intron         chimeric intron: chimera between introns from chicken β-actin and rabbit β-globin
   1928..1961    +  protein_bind   loxP: Cre-mediated recombination occurs in the 8-bp core sequence (GCATACAT). Cre recombinase
   1972..2005    +  protein_bind   lox2272: Cre-mediated recombination occurs in the 8-bp core sequence (GGATACTT). lox2272 sites are compatible with each other, but incompatible with loxP or loxN sites (Lee and Saito, 1988). Cre recombinase
   2061..2780    -  CDS            EGFP: the original enhanced GFP (Yang et al., 1996) mammalian codon-optimized
   2858..2891    -  protein_bind   loxP: Cre-mediated recombination occurs in the 8-bp core sequence (GCATACAT). Cre recombinase
   2902..2935    -  protein_bind   lox2272: Cre-mediated recombination occurs in the 8-bp core sequence (GGATACTT). lox2272 sites are compatible with each other, but incompatible with loxP or loxN sites (Lee and Saito, 1988). Cre recombinase
   2959..3547    +  misc_feature   WPRE: woodchuck hepatitis virus posttranscriptional regulatory element
   3588..3795    +  polyA_signal   bGH poly(A) signal: bovine growth hormone polyadenylation signal
   3818..3958    +  repeat_region  AAV2 ITR: inverted terminal repeat of adeno-associated virus serotype 2 inverted
   3963..4014    -  misc_feature   bom (fragment): basis of mobility region from pBR322
   4033..4488    +  rep_origin     f1 ori (sequence partly withheld): f1 bacteriophage origin of replication; arrow indicates direction of (+) strand synthesis
   4489..4538    -  misc_feature   bom (fragment): basis of mobility region from pBR322
   4640..4675    -  CDS            rop (fragment): Rop protein, which maintains plasmids at low copy number; rop
   4770..4874    +  promoter       AmpR promoter: bla
   4875..5735    +  CDS            AmpR: β-lactamase; bla; confers resistance to ampicillin, carbenicillin, and related antibiotics
   5906..6494    +  rep_origin     ori: high-copy-number ColE1/pMB1/pBR322/pUC origin of replication
