[The description below was written by a language model from this plasmid's Addgene catalogue record and pLannotate feature annotations shown in this document.]
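Description:
AAV pCAG-FLEX-EGFP-WPRE is an adeno-associated virus transfer plasmid built on the Stratagene pAAV-MCS backbone, in which the original CMV promoter–MCS–hGH polyadenylation cassette was replaced by a CAG-driven, Cre-dependent EGFP expression unit. The plasmid is about 6.6 kb, of which roughly 4 kb (including both inverted terminal repeats) is the packageable genome. It is maintained in bacteria through a high-copy ColE1/pUC-type origin and selected with ampicillin via the β-lactamase gene. An f1 phage origin is also present in the backbone. The two sequence records annotated for this plasmid show the same set of features, differing only in their start coordinate and by a few nucleotides in length. In both, the right-hand AAV2 ITR is annotated in full, while the left-hand ITR is detected only as short fragments.

Between the ITRs, the CAG promoter (CMV enhancer, chicken β-actin promoter and a chimeric β-actin/β-globin intron) sits upstream of a FLEX (double-inverted) switch. The 720 bp EGFP coding sequence lies in the antisense orientation relative to the promoter. It is flanked by a loxP/lox2272 pair on the promoter side and an oppositely oriented loxP/lox2272 pair on the other side. Because the two lox variants are incompatible with each other, Cre first inverts the cassette through one pair and then excises a site of the other pair. This locks EGFP in the sense orientation so that it is transcribed only in Cre-expressing cells. A WPRE downstream enhances transcript stability and expression, and a bovine growth hormone poly(A) signal terminates the message.

The construct is used to produce recombinant AAV that labels Cre-defined cell populations with EGFP. The associated work applied it to mapping connectivity in the mouse brain.
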