Addgene plasmid #51502: AAV pCAG-FLEX-EGFP-WPRE
Purpose: Can be used to generate AAV virus that will express EGFP in the presence of Cre
Depositing lab: Hongkui Zeng. Publication: A mesoscale connectome of the mouse brain. Oh SW, Harris JA, Ng L, Winslow B, Cain N, Mihalas S, Wang Q, Lau C, Kuan L, Henry AM, Mortrud MT, Ouellette B, Nguyen TN, Sorensen SA, Slaughterbeck CR, Wakeman W, Li Y, Feng D, Ho A, Nicholas E, Hirokawa KE, Bohn P, Joines KM, Peng H, Hawrylycz MJ, Phillips JW, Hohmann JG, Wohnoutka P, Gerfen CR, Koch C, Bernard A, Dang C, Jones AR, Zeng H. Nature. 2014 Apr 10;508(7495):207-14. doi: 10.1038/nature13186. Epub 2014 Apr 2. PubMed 24695228.
Backbone
  Vector backbone: pAAV-MCS
  Backbone manufacturer: Stratagene
  Total vector size (bp): 6566
  Modifications to backbone: A fragment containing the pCAG promoter-FLEX-EGFP-WPRE was swapped in to replace the CMV promoter-MCS-hGHpA sequence. Total insert size including the two ITRs is 3969 bp.
  Vector type: AAV
Growth in bacteria
  Bacterial resistance: Ampicillin, 100 μg/mL
  Growth temperature: 37°C
  Growth strain: NEB Stable
  Copy number: Unknown
Gene/Insert
  Gene/Insert name: EGFP
  Insert size (bp): 720
  Promoter: CAG
  Cloning method: Restriction Enzyme; 5′ cloning site Not1 (not destroyed); 3′ cloning site Not1 (not destroyed)
  Sequencing primers: 5′ none; 3′ none
Terms and licenses: Academic/Nonprofit Terms; Industry Terms: Not Available to Industry
Depositor comments: NOTE: There are 2 loxP sites on the 5' end of the insert. The Addgene map only depicts one, but this is due to a deficiency in our mapping algorithm.
How to cite: AAV pCAG-FLEX-EGFP-WPRE was a gift from Hongkui Zeng (Addgene plasmid # 51502 ; http://n2t.net/addgene:51502 ; RRID:Addgene_51502) For viral preps, please replace (Addgene plasmid # 51502) in the above sentence with: (Addgene viral prep # 51502-AAV1), (Addgene viral prep # 51502-AAV2), (Addgene viral prep # 51502-AAV5), (Addgene viral prep # 51502-AAV8), (Addgene viral prep # 51502-AAV9), or (Addgene viral prep # 51502-AAVrg)
