>Addgene plasmid #51502 | AAV pCAG-FLEX-EGFP-WPRE | addgene partial sequence | sequence record 83848 | EGFP-C 5'-CATGGTCCTGCTGGAGTTCGTG-3'
TGGCGCGCCAAATAACTTCGTATAAAGTATCCTATACGAAGTTATTGCGATTCGGATAACTTCGTATAAT
GTATGCTATACGAAGTTATCGACGTCGACCTGAAGGGTACCGTCCACGCGGGGCCCGCGGTATCAAATCA
ATTCTTTGCCAAAATGATGAGACAGCACAATAACCAGCACGTTGCCCAGGAGCTGTAGGAAAAAGAAGAA
GGCATGAACATGGTTAGCAGAGGCTCTAGAGCCGCCGGTCACACGCCAGAAGCCGAACCCCGCCCTGCCC
CGTCCCCCCCGAAGGCAGCCGTCCCCCCGCGGACAGCCCCGAGGCTGGAGAGGGAGAAGGGGACGGC
