>Addgene plasmid #51502 | AAV pCAG-FLEX-EGFP-WPRE | addgene partial sequence | sequence record 93119 | BGH-rev 5'-TAGAAGGCACAGTCGAGG-3'
TCGATGCGGGGAGGCGGCCCAAAGGGAGATCCGACTCGTCTGAGGGCGAAGGCGAAGACGCGGAAGAGGC
CGCAGAGCCGGCAGCAGGCCGCGGGAAGGAAGGTCCGCTGGATTGAGGGCCGAAGGGACGTAGCAGAAGG
ACGTCCCGCGCAGAATCCAGGTGGCAACATAGGCGAGCAGCCAAGGAAAGGACGATGATTTCCCCGACAA
CACCACGGAATTGTCAGTGCCCAACAGCCGAGCCCCTGTCCAGCAGCGGGCAAGGCAGGCGGCGATGAGT
TCCGCCGTGGCAATAGGGAGGGGGAAAGCGAAAGTCCCGGAAAGGAGCTGACAGGTGGTGGCAATGCCCC
AACCAGTGGGGGTTGCGTCAGCAAACACAGTGCACACCACGCCACGTTGCCTGACAACGGGCCACAACTC
CTCATAAAGAGACAGCAACCAGGATTTATACAAGGAGGAGAAAATGAAAGCCATACGGGAAGCAATAGCA
TGATACAAAGGCATTAAAGCAGCGTATCCACATAGCGTAAAAGGAGCAACATAGTTAAGAATACCAGTCA
ATCTTTCACAAATTTTGTAATCCAGAGGTTGATTATCGATAAGCTTGATGATCTTCGATAACTTCGTATA
GGATACTTTATACGA
