>Addgene plasmid #51502 | AAV pCAG-FLEX-EGFP-WPRE | addgene partial sequence | sequence record 130647 | WPRE-R 5'-CATAGCGTAAAAGGAGCAACA-3'
ATCCAGAGGTTGATTATCGATAAGCTTGATGATCTTCGATAACTTCGTATAGGATACTTTATACGAAGTT
ATTGCGATTCGGATAACTTCGTATAGCATACATTATACGAAGTTATCAAGGCCGGCCAGGTTGGCGCGCC
AACTAGCTAGCTATCAAGGTTAGTACGTTCCAAGCTTGGGGGAATTCGCCACCATGGTGAGCAAGGGCGA
GGAGCTGTTCACCGGGGTGGTGCCCATCCTGGTCGAGCTGGACGGCGACGTAAACGGCCACAAGTTCAGC
GTGTCCGGCGAGGGCGAGGGCGATGCCACCTACGGCAAGCTGACCCTGAAGTTCATCTGCACCACCGGCA
AGCTGCCCGTGCCCTGGCCCACCCTCGTGACCACCCTGACCTACGGCGTGCAGTGCTTCAGCCGCTACCC
CGACCACATGAAGCAGCACGACTTCTTCAAGTCCGCCATGCCCGAAGGCTACGTCCAGGAGCGCACCATC
TTCTTCAAGGACGACGGCAACTACAAGACCCGCGCCGAGGTGAAGTTCGAGGGCGACACCCTGGTGAACC
GCATCGAGCTGAAGGGCATCGACTTCAAGGAGGACGGCAACATCCTGGGGCACAAGCTGGAGTACAACTA
CAACAGCCACAACGTCTATATCATGGCCGACAAGCAGAAGAACGGCATCAAGGTGAACTTCAAGATCCGC
CACAACATCGAGGACGGCAGCGTGCAGCTCGCCGACCACTACCAGCAGAACACCCCCATCGGCGACGGCC
CCGTGCTGCTGCCCGACAACCACTACCTGAGCACCCAGTCCGCCCTGA
